>Addgene plasmid #208201 | 1533_pAAV-CB-AcGFP-BirA-HA | addgene full sequence | sequence record 411127 | Addgene NGS Result
CCTTAATTAGGCTGCGCGCTCGCTCGCTCACTGAGGCCGCCCGGGCAAAGCCCGGGCGTCGGGCGACCTT
TGGTCGCCCGGCCTCAGTGAGCGAGCGAGCGCGCAGAGAGGGAGTGGCCAACTCCATCACTAGGGGTTCC
TTGTAGTTAATGATTAACCCGCCATGCTACTTATCTACGTAGCCATGCTCTAGGAAGATCGGAATTCGCC
CTTAAGCTAGTATGCCAAGTACGCCCCCTATTGACGTCAATGACGGTAAATGGCCCGCCTGGCATTATGC
CCAGTACATGACCTTATGGGACTTTCCTACTTGGCAGTACATCTACTCGAGGCCACGTTCTGCTTCACTC
TCCCCATCTCCCCCCCCTCCCCACCCCCAATTTTGTATTTATTTATTTTTTAATTATTTTGTGCAGCGAT
GGGGGCGGGGGGGGGGGCGCGCGCCAGGCGGGGCGGGGSGGGGGGGGGGGGGGGGSGGGGCGAGGCGGAG
AGGTGCGGCGGCAGCCAATCAGAGCGGCGCGCTCCGAAAGTTTCCTTTTATGGCGAGGCGGCGGCGGCGG
CGGCCCTATAAAAAGCGAAGCGCGCGGCGGGCGGGAGCGGGATCAGAATGATCTGATATCATCGATGAAT
TCGAGCTCGGTACCCGGGGATCCTCTAGAGTCGAGGAACTGAAAAACCAGAAAGTTAACTGGTAAGTTTA
GTCTTTTTGTCTTTTATTTCAGGTCCCGGATCCGGTGGTGGTGCAAATCAAAGAACTGCTCCTCAGTGGA
TGTTGCCTTTACTTCTAGGGAAGTTGGTCGTGAGGCACTGGGCAGGTAAGTATCAAGGTTACAAGACAGG
TTTAAGGAGACCAATAGAAACTGGGCTTGTCGAGACAGAGAAGACTCTTGCGTTTCTGATAGGCACCTAT
TGGTCTTACTGACATCCACTTTGCCTTTCTCTCCACAGGTGTCCAGGCGGCCGCCATGGTGAGCAAGGGC
GCCGAGCTGTTCACCGGCATCGTGCCCATCCTGATCGAGCTGAATGGCGATGTGAATGGCCACAAGTTCA
GCGTGAGCGGCGAGGGCGAGGGCGATGCCACCTACGGCAAGCTGACCCTGAAGTTCATCTGCACCACCGG
CAAGCTGCCTGTGCCCTGGCCCACCCTGGTGACCACCCTGAGCTACGGCGTGCAGTGCTTCTCACGCTAC
CCCGATCACATGAAGCAGCACGACTTCTTCAAGAGCGCCATGCCTGAGGGCTACATCCAGGAGCGCACCA
TCTTCTTCGAGGATGACGGCAACTACAAGTCGCGCGCCGAGGTGAAGTTCGAGGGCGATACCCTGGTGAA
TCGCATCGAGCTGACCGGCACCGATTTCAAGGAGGATGGCAACATCCTGGGCAATAAGATGGAGTACAAC
TACAACGCCCACAATGTGTACATCATGACCGACAAGGCCAAGAATGGCATCAAGGTGAACTTCAAGATCC
GCCACAACATCGAGGATGGCAGCGTGCAGCTGGCCGACCACTACCAGCAGAATACCCCCATCGGCGATGG
CCCTGTGCTGCTGCCCGATAACCACTACCTGTCCACCCAGAGCGCCCTGTCCAAGGACCCCAACGAGAAG
CGCGATCACATGATCTACTTCGGCTTCGTGACCGCCGCCGCCATCACCCACGGCATGGATGAGCTGTACA
AGGGAGGATCGGGAATGAAGGACAACACCGTGCCCCTGAAGCTGATCGCCCTGCTGGCCAACGGCGAGTT
CCACTCTGGCGAGCAGCTGGGAGAGACCCTGGGAATGAGCAGAGCCGCCATCAACAAGCACATCCAGACA
CTGAGAGACTGGGGAGTGGACGTGTTCACCGTGCCTGGCAAGGGCTACAGCCTGCCTGAGCCTATCCAGC
TGCTGAACGCCAAGCAGATCCTGGGACAGCTGGATGGCGGAAGCGTGGCCGTGCTGCCTGTGATCGACTC
CACCAATCAGTACCTGCTGGACAGAATCGGAGAGCTGAAGTCCGGCGACGCCTGCATCGCCGAGTACCAG
CAGGCTGGCAGAGGAGGCAGAGGACGGAAGTGGTTCAGCCCATTCGGAGCCAACCTGTACCTGTCCATGT
TCTGGAGACTGGAGCAGGGACCTGCTGCTGCCATCGGACTGAGTCTGGTGATCGGAATCGTGATGGCCGA
GGTGCTGAGAAAGCTGGGAGCCGACAAGGTGAGAGTGAAGTGGCCTAATGACCTGTACCTCCAGGACCGC
AAGCTGGCTGGCATCCTGGTGGAGCTGACAGGCAAGACAGGCGATGCCGCTCAGATCGTGATCGGAGCCG
GAATCAACATGGCCATGAGAAGAGTGGAGGAGAGCGTGGTGAACCAGGGCTGGATCACCCTGCAGGAGGC
TGGCATCAACCTGGACCGGAACACCCTGGCCGCCATGCTGATCAGAGAGCTGAGAGCCGCTCTGGAGCTG
TTCGAGCAGGAGGGACTGGCTCCTTACCTGAGCAGATGGGAGAAGCTGGACAACTTCATCAACAGACCTG
TGAAGCTGATCATCGGCGACAAGGAAATCTTCGGCATCTCCAGAGGAATCGACAAGCAGGGAGCTCTGCT
GCTGGAGCAGGACGGAATCATCAAGCCCTGGATGGGCGGAGAAATCTCCCTGAGAAGCGCAGAGAAGGCT
TACCCTTACGATGTACCGGATTACGCATAATAATAAGCTTGGATCCAATCAACCTCTGGATTACAAAATT
TGTGAAAGATTGACTGGTATTCTTAACTATGTTGCTCCTTTTACGCTATGTGGATACGCTGCTTTAATGC
CTTTGTATCATGCTATTGCTTCCCGTATGGCTTTCATTTTCTCCTCCTTGTATAAATCCTGGTTGCTGTC
TCTTTATGAGGAGTTGTGGCCCGTTGTCAGGCAACGTGGCGTGGTGTGCACTGTGTTTGCTGACGCAACC
CCCACTGGTTGGGGCATTGCCACCACCTGTCAGCTCCTTTCCGGGACTTTCGCTTTCCCCCTCCCTATTG
CCACGGCGGAACTCATCGCCGCCTGCCTTGCCCGCTGCTGGACAGGGGCTCGGCTGTTGGGCACTGACAA
TTCCGTGGTGTTGTCGGGGAAATCATCGTCCTTTCCTTGGCTGCTCGCCTGTGTTGCCACCTGGATTCTG
CGCGGGACGTCCTTCTGCTACGTCCCTTCGGCCCTCAATCCAGCGGACCTTCCTTCCCGCGGCCTGCTGC
CGGCTCTGCGGCCTCTTCCGCGTCTTCGAGATCTGCCTCGACTGTGCCTTCTAGTTGCCAGCCATCTGTT
GTTTGCCCCTCCCCCGTGCCTTCCTTGACCCTGGAAGGTGCCACTCCCACTGTCCTTTCCTAATAAAATG
AGGAAATTGCATCGCATTGTCTGAGTAGGTGTCATTCTATTCTGGGGGGTGGGGTGGGGCAGGACAGCAA
GGGGGAGGATTGGGAAGACAATAGCAGGCATGCTGGGGACTCGAGTTAAGGGCGAATTCCCGATAAGGAT
CTTCCTAGAGCATGGCTACGTAGATAAGTAGCATGGCGGGTTAATCATTAACTACAAGGAACCCCTAGTG
ATGGAGTTGGCCACTCCCTCTCTGCGCGCTCGCTCGCTCACTGAGGCCGGGCGACCAAAGGTCGCCCGAC
GCCCGGGCTTTGCCCGGGCGGCCTCAGTGAGCGAGCGAGCGCGCAGCCTTAATTAACCTAATTCACTGGC
CGTCGTTTTACAACGTCGTGACTGGGAAAACCCTGGCGTTACCCAACTTAATCGCCTTGCAGCACATCCC
CCTTTCGCCAGCTGGCGTAATAGCGAAGAGGCCCGCACCGATCGCCCTTCCCAACAGTTGCGCAGCCTGA
ATGGCGAATGGG
[124 nt withheld, positions 3863-3986]
C
[91 nt withheld, positions 3988-4078]
A
[49 nt withheld, positions 4080-4128]
CCTTTGACGTTGGAGTCCACGTTCTTT
[37 nt withheld, positions 4156-4192]
ACCCTATCTCGGTCTATTCTTTTGATTTATAAGGGATTTTGCCGATTTCGGCCTATTGGTTAAAAAATGA
GCTGATTTAACAAAAATTTAACGCGAATTTTAACAAAATATTAACGCTTACAATTTAGGTGGCACTTTTC
GGGGAAATGTGCGCGGAACCCCTATTTGTTTATTTTTCTAAATACATTCAAATATGTATCCGCTCATGAG
ACAATAACCCTGATAAATGCTTCAATAATATTGAAAAAGGAAGAGTATGAGTATTCAACATTTCCGTGTC
GCCCTTATTCCCTTTTTTGCGGCATTTTGCCTTCCTGTTTTTGCTCACCCAGAAACGCTGGTGAAAGTAA
AAGATGCTGAAGATCAGTTGGGTGCACGAGTGGGTTACATCGAACTGGATCTCAACAGCGGTAAGATCCT
TGAGAGTTTTCGCCCCGAAGAACGTTTTCCAATGATGAGCACTTTTAAAGTTCTGCTATGTGGCGCGGTA
TTATCCCGTATTGACGCCGGGCAAGAGCAACTCGGTCGCCGCATACACTATTCTCAGAATGACTTGGTTG
AGTACTCACCAGTCACAGAAAAGCATCTTACGGATGGCATGACAGTAAGAGAATTATGCAGTGCTGCCAT
AACCATGAGTGATAACACTGCGGCCAACTTACTTCTGACAACGATCGGAGGACCGAAGGAGCTAACCGCT
TTTTTGCACAACATGGGGGATCATGTAACTCGCCTTGATCGTTGGGAACCGGAGCTGAATGAAGCCATAC
CAAACGACGAGCGTGACACCACGATGCCTGTAGCAATGGCAACAACGTTGCGCAAACTATTAACTGGCGA
ACTACTTACTCTAGCTTCCCGGCAACAATTAATAGACTGGATGGAGGCGGATAAAGTTGCAGGACCACTT
CTGCGCTCGGCCCTTCCGGCTGGCTGGTTTATTGCTGATAAATCTGGAGCCGGTGAGCGTGGGTCTCGCG
GTATCATTGCAGCACTGGGGCCAGATGGTAAGCCCTCCCGTATCGTAGTTATCTACACGACGGGGAGTCA
GGCAACTATGGATGAACGAAATAGACAGATCGCTGAGATAGGTGCCTCACTGATTAAGCATTGGTAACTG
TCAGACCAAGTTTACTCATATATACTTTAGATTGATTTAAAACTTCATTTTTAATTTAAAAGGATCTAGG
TGAAGATCCTTTTTGATAATCTCATGACCAAAATCCCTTAACGTGAGTTTTCGTTCCACTGAGCGTCAGA
CCCCGTAGAAAAGATCAAAGGATCTTCTTGAGATCCTTTTTTTCTGCGCGTAATCTGCTGCTTGCAAACA
AAAAAACCACCGCTACCAGCGGTGGTTTGTTTGCCGGATCAAGAGCTACCAACTCTTTTTCCGAAGGTAA
CTGGCTTCAGCAGAGCGCAGATACCAAATACTGTTCTTCTAGTGTAGCCGTAGTTAGGCCACCACTTCAA
GAACTCTGTAGCACCGCCTACATACCTCGCTCTGCTAATCCTGTTACCAGTGGCTGCTGCCAGTGGCGAT
AAGTCGTGTCTTACCGGGTTGGACTCAAGACGATAGTTACCGGATAAGGCGCAGCGGTCGGGCTGAACGG
GGGGTTCGTGCACACAGCCCAGCTTGGAGCGAACGACCTACACCGAACTGAGATACCTACAGCGTGAGCT
ATGAGAAAGCGCCACGCTTCCCGAAGGGAGAAAGGCGGACAGGTATCCGGTAAGCGGCAGGGTCGGAACA
GGAGAGCGCACGAGGGAGCTTCCAGGGGGAAACGCCTGGTATCTTTATAGTCCTGTCGGGTTTCGCCACC
TCTGACTTGAGCGTCGATTTTTGTGATGCTCGTCAGGGGGGCGGAGCCTATGGAAAAACGCCAGCAACGC
GGCCTTTTTACGGTTCCTGGCCTTTTGCTGGCCTTTTGCTCACATGTTCTTTCCTGCGTTATCCCCTGAT
TCTGTGGATAACCGTATTACCGCCTTTGAGTGAGCTGATACCGCTCGCCGCAGCCGAACGACCGAGCGCA
GCGAGTCAGTGAGCGAGGAAGCGGAAGAGCGCCCAATACGCAAACCGCCTCTCCCCGCGCGTTGGCCGAT
TCATTAATGCAGCTGGCACGACAGGTTTCCCGACTGGAAAGCGGGCAGTGAGCGCAACGCAATTAATGTG
AGTTAGCTCACTCATTAGGCACCCCAGGCTTTACACTTTATGCTTCCGGCTCGTATGTTGTGTGGAATTG
TGAGCGGATAACAATTTCACACAGGAAACAGCTATGACCATGATTACGCCAGATTTAATTAAGG
Features (pLannotate 1.2.2; 20 found; start..end, strand, type, name):
     11..141     -  repeat_region  AAV2 ITR (fragment): inverted terminal repeat of adeno-associated virus serotype 2 inverted
    221..326     +  enhancer       CMV enhancer (fragment): human cytomegalovirus immediate early enhancer; contains an 18-bp deletion relative to the standard CMV enhancer
    333..593     +  promoter       chicken β-actin promoter: No description available
    627..664     +  misc_feature   MCS (fragment): pUC18/19 multiple cloning site
    692..788     +  intron         SV40 intron: modified SV40 intron with splice donor and acceptor sites
    816..948     +  intron         chimeric intron: chimera between introns from human β-globin and immunoglobulin heavy chain genes
    966..1682    +  CDS            AcGFP1: AcGFP1 is a basic (constitutively fluorescent) green fluorescent protein, derived from Aequorea coerulescens.
   1695..2657    +  CDS            BirA(R118G): promiscuous R118G mutant of the E. coli biotin protein ligase (Cronan, 2005) also known as BirA* or BioID
   2707..3248    +  misc_feature   WPRE (fragment): woodchuck hepatitis virus posttranscriptional regulatory element
   3262..3469    +  polyA_signal   bGH poly(A) signal: bovine growth hormone polyadenylation signal
   3557..3687    +  repeat_region  AAV2 ITR (fragment): inverted terminal repeat of adeno-associated virus serotype 2 inverted
   3701..3858    +  CDS            lacZα (fragment): LacZα fragment of β-galactosidase; lacZ fragment
   3863..4291    +  rep_origin     f1 ori (sequence partly withheld): f1 bacteriophage origin of replication; arrow indicates direction of (+) strand synthesis
   4344..4448    +  promoter       AmpR promoter: bla
   4449..5309    +  CDS            AmpR: β-lactamase; bla; confers resistance to ampicillin, carbenicillin, and related antibiotics
   5480..6068    +  rep_origin     ori: high-copy-number ColE1/pMB1/pBR322/pUC origin of replication
   6251..6343    +  CDS            lacI (fragment): lac repressor; lacI; The lac repressor binds to the lac operator to inhibit transcription in E. coli. This inhibition can be relieved by adding lactose or isopropyl-β-D-thiogalactopyranoside (IPTG).
   6356..6377    +  protein_bind   CAP binding site: CAP binding activates transcription in the presence of cAMP. E. coli catabolite activator protein
   6392..6422    +  promoter       lac promoter: promoter for the E. coli lac operon
   6430..6446    +  protein_bind   lac operator: The lac repressor binds to the lac operator to inhibit transcription in E. coli. This inhibition can be relieved by adding lactose or isopropyl-β-D-thiogalactopyranoside (IPTG). lac repressor encoded by lacI
