[The description below was written by a language model from this plasmid's Addgene catalogue record and pLannotate feature annotations shown in this document.]
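Description:
1533_pAAV-CB-AcGFP-BirA-HA is an adeno-associated virus transfer plasmid built on a pEMBL8-derived backbone, about 6.5 kb in total. It is maintained in E. coli through a high-copy ColE1/pUC-type origin and selected with ampicillin via the β-lactamase gene. The backbone also carries an f1 phage origin and remnants of the lac region (lacZα and lacI fragments, CAP site, lac promoter and operator). Two AAV2 inverted terminal repeats flank the expression cassette. They define the segment that is replicated and packaged into AAV particles when rep, cap and helper functions are supplied in trans. ITRs are prone to rearrangement in bacteria, which is why the record lists a recombination-deficient growth strain and advises checking ITR integrity after propagation.

Between the ITRs, a hybrid CB promoter (a short CMV enhancer fragment joined to the chicken β-actin promoter) drives transcription through an SV40 intron and a chimeric β-globin/immunoglobulin intron, which generally improve mRNA processing and expression. The coding region consists of AcGFP1, a green fluorescent protein from Aequorea coerulescens, followed closely by BirA(R118G), the promiscuous E. coli biotin ligase used for BioID proximity labelling. The plasmid name indicates a C-terminal HA epitope tag, although this tag is not annotated in the feature table. A WPRE fragment and the bovine growth hormone polyadenylation signal complete the transcript.

The repository lists the construct as an empty backbone that serves as the control for a companion FKBP12-BirA construct. It supplies a fluorescent biotin ligase without a targeting bait, so that background biotinylation can be distinguished from bait-specific proximity labelling.
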