Addgene plasmid #208201: 1533_pAAV-CB-AcGFP-BirA-HA
Purpose: (Empty Backbone) Control for FKBP12-BirA construct
Depositing lab: Susan Hamilton. Depositing organization: Baylor College of Medicine. Publication: Speg interactions that regulate the stability of excitation-contraction coupling protein complexes in triads and dyads. Lee CS, Jung SY, Yee RSZ, Agha NH, Hong J, Chang T, Babcock LW, Fleischman JD, Clayton B, Hanna AD, Ward CS, Lanza D, Hurley AE, Zhang P, Wehrens XHT, Lagor WR, Rodney GG, Hamilton SL. Commun Biol. 2023 Sep 14;6(1):942. doi: 10.1038/s42003-023-05330-y. PubMed 37709832.
Backbone
  Vector backbone: pEMBL8
  Backbone size (bp): 6486
  Vector type: AAV
  Promoter: Chicken beta actin
Growth in bacteria
  Bacterial resistance: Ampicillin, 100 μg/mL
  Growth temperature: 37°C
  Growth strain: NEB Stable
  Growth instructions: Confirm ITRs after propagation by restriction digest with XmaI, sequencing
  Copy number: High Copy
Gene/Insert
  Cloning method: Restriction Enzyme
  Sequencing primers: 5′ gctcctcagtggatgttgcctttac
Resource information
  A portion of this plasmid was derived from a plasmid made by: Dr. Pumin Zhang created the targeting vectors. Dr. Jin Hong synthesized and cloned the plasmid.
Terms and licenses: Academic/Nonprofit Terms; Industry Terms: Not Available to Industry
How to cite: 1533_pAAV-CB-AcGFP-BirA-HA was a gift from Susan Hamilton (Addgene plasmid # 208201 ; http://n2t.net/addgene:208201 ; RRID:Addgene_208201)
